Addgene plasmid #63695: p3.2mar(T->G)-GFP
Purpose: 3.2 kb marine armor plate enhancer with a single T->G bp change driving GFP reporter
Depositing lab: David Kingsley. Depositing organization: Stanford University. Publication: A recurrent regulatory change underlying altered expression and Wnt response of the stickleback armor plates gene EDA. O'Brown NM, Summers BR, Jones FC, Brady SD, Kingsley DM. Elife. 2015 Jan 28;4:e05290. doi: 10.7554/eLife.05290. PubMed 25629660.
Backbone
  Vector backbone: pT2HE
  Backbone manufacturer: Tim Howes
  Backbone size w/o insert (bp): 6440
  Total vector size (bp): 9627
  Vector type: Mammalian Expression
Growth in bacteria
  Bacterial resistance: Ampicillin, 100 μg/mL
  Growth temperature: 37°C
  Growth strain: Top10
  Copy number: Unknown
Gene/Insert
  Gene/Insert name: 3.2 kb marine stickleback armor plate enhancer with a single T->G base pair change
  Species: Stickleback (G. aculeatus)
  Insert size (bp): 3187
  Mutation: T->G bp change
  Promoter: hsp70
  Tag / fusion protein: EGFP
  Cloning method: Restriction Enzyme; 5′ cloning site Sfi1 (unknown if destroyed); 3′ cloning site Sfi1 (unknown if destroyed)
  Sequencing primers: 5′ TAGCAGGAAACGTGAGCAGAGAC; 3′ GGAAATAACCAAGCGACACCCCTG
Terms and licenses: Academic/Nonprofit Terms; Industry Terms: Not Available to Industry
How to cite: p3.2mar(T->G)-GFP was a gift from David Kingsley (Addgene plasmid # 63695 ; http://n2t.net/addgene:63695 ; RRID:Addgene_63695)
