[The description below was written by a language model from this plasmid's Addgene catalogue record and pLannotate feature annotations shown in this document.]
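Description:
p3.2mar(T->G)-GFP is a 9.6 kb enhancer-reporter plasmid built on the pT2HE backbone, in which a 3.2 kb regulatory fragment from the marine threespine stickleback (Gasterosteus aculeatus) armor plate locus is placed upstream of an hsp70 promoter driving EGFP. The fragment was inserted by restriction cloning at SfiI sites and carries a single engineered T-to-G base change. The hsp70 promoter is not annotated in the feature table, but it presumably occupies the unannotated stretch between the insert and the EGFP coding sequence, where it would act as the basal promoter on which the enhancer operates. EGFP is followed by an SV40 polyadenylation signal. Two short regions inside the insert show similarity to the human EDA coding sequence, consistent with the enhancer fragment coming from the stickleback EDA gene region and spanning some exonic sequence.

The bacterial portion is pBluescript-like, with a high-copy ColE1/pUC origin, a partial f1 origin, lac promoter/operator and T3 promoter remnants, and a β-lactamase gene giving ampicillin resistance for propagation in E. coli. A short fragment matching medaka tyrosinase lies next to the f1 origin. This kind of sequence is commonly associated with Tol2 transposon-based fish transgenesis vectors, but the record does not annotate transposon arms, so this is only an inference. Although catalogued as a mammalian expression vector, the stated purpose is to test how the single nucleotide substitution alters the activity of the marine armor plate enhancer, read out as GFP expression. It most likely serves as a comparison with the unmodified marine enhancer in studies of EDA regulation.
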