Features (pLannotate 1.2.2; 16 found; start..end, strand, type, name):
      7..337     -  rep_origin     f1 ori (fragment) (sequence partly withheld): f1 bacteriophage origin of replication; arrow indicates direction of (+) strand synthesis
    335..562     +  CDS            tyr (fragment) (sequence partly withheld): TYRO_ORYLA - Also known as tyro. Experimental evidence at transcript level: Swiss-Prot protein existence level 2. This is a copper-containing oxidase that functions in the formation of pigments such as melanins and other polyphenolic compounds. From Oryzias latipes (Japanese rice fish) (Japanese killifish).
   1909..2043    +  CDS            EDA (fragment): EDA_HUMAN - Also known as ED1, EDA2. Experimental evidence at protein level: Swiss-Prot protein existence level 1. [Isoform 3]: Binds only to the receptor EDA2R. From Homo sapiens (Human).
   2328..2579    +  CDS            EDA (fragment): EDA_HUMAN - Also known as ED1, EDA2. Experimental evidence at protein level: Swiss-Prot protein existence level 1. [Isoform 3]: Binds only to the receptor EDA2R. From Homo sapiens (Human).
   5865..6584    +  CDS            EGFP: the original enhanced GFP (Yang et al., 1996) mammalian codon-optimized
   6600..6734    -  polyA_signal   SV40 poly(A) signal: SV40 polyadenylation signal
   6757..6840    -  CDS            large T antigen (fragment): large T antigen from SV40 (simian virus 40)
   7407..7430    -  misc_feature   MCS (fragment): pBluescript multiple cloning site
   7443..7461    -  promoter       T3 promoter: promoter for bacteriophage T3 RNA polymerase
   7506..7522    -  protein_bind   lac operator: The lac repressor binds to the lac operator to inhibit transcription in E. coli. This inhibition can be relieved by adding lactose or isopropyl-β-D-thiogalactopyranoside (IPTG). lac repressor encoded by lacI
   7530..7560    -  promoter       lac promoter: promoter for the E. coli lac operon
   7575..7596    -  protein_bind   CAP binding site: CAP binding activates transcription in the presence of cAMP. E. coli catabolite activator protein
   7609..7701    -  CDS            lacI (fragment): lac repressor; lacI; The lac repressor binds to the lac operator to inhibit transcription in E. coli. This inhibition can be relieved by adding lactose or isopropyl-β-D-thiogalactopyranoside (IPTG).
   7884..8472    -  rep_origin     ori: high-copy-number ColE1/pMB1/pBR322/pUC origin of replication
   8643..9503    -  CDS            AmpR: β-lactamase; bla; confers resistance to ampicillin, carbenicillin, and related antibiotics
   9504..9608    -  promoter       AmpR promoter: bla
>Addgene plasmid #63695 | p3.2mar(T->G)-GFP | depositor full sequence | sequence record 106194 | p3.2mar(T->G)-GFP sequence 9627 bps
CCACCTAAATTGTAAGCGTTAATATTTTGTTAAAATTCGCGTTAAATTTTTGTTAAATCAGCTCATTTTT
TAACCAATAGGCCGAAATCGGCAAAATCCCTTATAAATCAAAAGAATAGACCGAGATAGGGT
[37 nt withheld, positions 133-169]
AAAGAACGTGGACTCCAACGTCAAAGG
[49 nt withheld, positions 197-245]
T
[91 nt withheld, positions 247-337]
CACAATGACGGCTACTACATGGTGCCATTCCTTCCTCTTTATAGGAATGGAGACTACCTCCTGTCCAACA
AGGCTCTTGGATACGAGTACGCCTACCTGTTGGACCCAGGTCATTGCACAACACCAGAAATGCCCTCTGA
TCTGCAAAAGACGTGAATATCTGTTCAGACACCCATATCCACTCTGTTCCACACAGGTCAGAGGTTTGTC
CAGGAGTTCTTGACAGAGGTGTAAAAAGTACTCAAAAATTTTACTCAAGTGAAAGTACAAGTACTTAGGG
AAAATTTTACTCAATTAAAAGTAAAAGTATCTGGCTAGAATCTTACTTGAGTAAAAGTAAAAAAGTACTC
CATTAAAATTGTACTTGAGTATTAAGGAAGTAAAAGTAAAAGCAAGAAAGAAAACTAGAGATTCTTGTTT
AAGCTTTTAATCTCAAAAAACATTAAATGAAATGCATACAAGGTTTTATCCTGCTTTAGAACTGTTTGTA
TTTAATTATCAAACTATAAGACAGACAATCTAATGCCAGTACACGCTACTCAAAGTTGTAAAACCTCAGA
TTTAACTTCAGTAGAAGCTGATTCTCAAAATTGTTAGTGTCAAGCCTAGCTCTTTTGGGGCTGAAAAGCA
ATCCTGCAGTGCTGAAAAGCCTCTCACAGGCAGCCGATGCGGGAAGAGGTGTATTAGTCTTGATAGAGAG
GCTGCAAATAGCAGGAAACGTGAGCAGAGACTCCCTGGTGTCTGAAACACAGGCCAGATAGGCCACATGG
TGTGGGAGAGCAGTGATCGTTCTTTCAAACTATTTCACTGTTTGTTTTGTTTTAGTCATCATCATCGTCT
CCTTTGTTTCCCCAACAGTGTTGAAGGCCAGAAATTGATCATGTCTCTCTCCCTTATTGTTTCAGGGGTT
CCCGATAAGACAAAAACAAAAGAATTCCAGGTAGAGCATGTCAGCTATTGAAGTAAAGTCTTACCACAGA
CACAAGCGCTGATAAAACAGCGGCTGCTTTGTTTAAATGTGTATCATGTGTTGCTCACCAGGGATCTTCT
TTCTTTATTTTCTTTCAGCCTGCAGTGGTTCATTTGCAGGGTCAGGAGACGACCATCCAAGTGAGAGAAG
GTGGGGCTTCCGTCCGCTCGGTCTCTTGTAGTTGCGCCGCTGTCTTTGACGCAAAGTCATTAACGTGTCA
ACACCCTTTGTCACAGAACCGGGCCTGCAACTGTTACCGCTACACACGGACTTACACCACAACGAATATA
TAACCTGCTAACCATATTTACTTTACTAGGGTTGTGTATGATTTTGGTTAAGCGGAAGTAATCTTCTAGC
TATTACACGATTAGTTCAGTAGGCTTGTATTTTAAATCAGACGTGTCAGACTTGGCCAGAGCTGAACCCT
CGAATGTTAGCAGGTTGAAGTCATCCTGCATCATTTGTGTGTGTGTGTGTGTGAGAATCATGAGATGGTT
TATATATTCCGCCAGTGCTGAGCTCTGGTTGTAGTTAAACCCTGCTGAGAGCTGTTTTATGTTGACTGTG
CGCCTCTTGTTTGTTTGTTGTTGCATGCTTAGATCTTTCTGAAGGCATCCTCAGGAACTGGAAGATGGTG
TCCATCCATCACCGGGTGTTTAAAATGCACTCCCGCTCTGGAGAGCTAGAGGTGCTGCTGGACGGTGTCT
ACTTCATCTATAGTCAGGTAGAAGTGAGTACGGTCCTTGACGTAACTCTTATGATTTACAGTTCGGAGTG
AAAAGAACTGGCAGCTTCTCTGTAGCTAAGCGTAAAAACCTGTTCCATTGATCTACCCATCAATGTTTGA
CTTTTATTATGAGAATATTTTCACTCTCCCTAGGTGGACGTCTATAACTCAAACCCGTGTTCGCTACTCC
GAAATTCCAGCTGTTCTAGTTTTTAAATAATCTCTTTAATATCGTGTGTGGATCTCTTTTGACTACCCCT
CTTAGTCGGCTGTGAATTGTATGTCCTCGCCAGGTGTACTACCTCAACTTCACCGACATTGCCAGCTACG
AGGTGATGGTGGATTCCAACCCGTTCCTCCGCTGCACCTGCAGCATCGAGACGGGCCAGCGCAAGTTCAA
CACGTGCTACACGGCCGGGGTCAGCCTGCTCCGTGCCGGCCAGAGGATCTCCATACGCATAGTGTATGAG
GACACGCTCATCAGCATGACCAACCACACCACCTTCCTGGGAAGCGTCAGGCTTGGAGAGGCTCCATCTG
CTGGACAAAACTGATAACTACACAACCACCGGGCCTCTACGTGAAATGCCCCCCACCCCTCCTTCCCACA
CTCTGTTCAGAGGAAACTTAAATCCTCCCAGTAATTGACATTGAGGAACCCCCCCCCCCCCCCACTTGGA
CTTGGGGACTTATGTCACCTTCACAGGTCTGCATTAAGAAGAAGTGTATAGACCGCCCCACTTTGCCCTC
ACGTTGACTCTGTGCAAAGAGATCAGCCGTGATGAGCCTAAAAAACAAAAAAAAGGGTTTCTATTTCTAG
TCACCATCTGGTGTCAACACAGACGACATCTCTCTTTATAACCAGAAAGGACACTGCGCTGACATATACT
TAATATTTACATATTGTCAAGTGCTGCTGAATGATAATCTCGTATCGCCAAAAAACTCCAGCTATTCCAA
ATGCTCTATTTGCAGTTTTTTATAGTTGGTCATTTTAATTCATTGAATTATATTAACAGGTATAAGTAGG
TGGTTTAACATGCGCTTATTAGCACCATATGCCACTGGGTTATTCAAAAAAAGGTTCAAAGCAAGTATAA
AGATATCTATGCAAGGCTGAGAAAAGAAACATTAAAACTGGAGTTATAAGGTATTCACAGACCAACAGCA
CTATATATTTTGCACATATTTGCACTACAGCATCCCTGCAGAATATCAGAGATATGTTTTGTTACAGTGC
TATTGTTTGGTCACCGTATGAATGAATCCATGTGGAAAAATGATAGTTGTTTATACGTCTCTGTACATAT
TGTATATAAAAAGGGATATACTTTTGTAAATGGAGTTGATTGATGGATTAAAATGTTTAATTTTCTGTCT
AAATGCATTTGTCTGTCTTGTGTTTGTGTAGCTATGGTATTGATTTAAAGGGCTAAACGTGTCTCCTATT
TTGGACACTGCTGGCACGGGTTTTGACAAGTGATGTTCTCTGTGGCCTTTGGCTCCATTAAAATGTTGCT
TTTACTTTGCAAGTTTTACAACACACTTCAAATTTGGCTGTAATCTTCGTAGTATCTAAATTAGTTCCAT
CTTGAGAGGCAGAGAGAAGATGGTTCCTCATTTTGAAACTTTACATTTAGGTTTCCGGGGGTTAACCAGA
GTGTGACCTCACCCATTTGAGTAACTTCAGGACATGCAGTCTGCGTCTTCCTTCTCACGATGCTTTACAG
CGCCTTATTGTCACTAGCAGCATTTATGTTTTGTCTTAGTGTTTTCCTGGTGCACAGAGCCAGTGTTTTA
GAAAATGATTTGCGCAAACTCCAAGGGGACATAATTCTACAATTCAATCAGCCACGTTCTGAGGGAGTCA
ATGGGAAAATGGCCAAGATGTCTGAAAGAAGGGAGGTATGTCACTGATTATGGAGGATGTAGTCATCTTG
GACATTGTACTACTGAGATTTATGCCATTAGTGAGTGTTCAGATAGCGCTGCAATAACACATTTTGTCCT
AATGCTCTGTTTTCTCTAAGGACATAAAGCCAAGTACTTTGCCAAACAGTCTGAGTTCTCTGAAGGTTTC
TTCCAGGAGAGTGAAACGGCAACAGGGCAGCTGCAGAGGTGAACTAAAAATGTGTCCATTAGTTACGGTC
TAATCTTGTAGTGAGACCATAAACACTATATACTAAGTTAATTGAATTAAAGTATTATGTTTATTTCCTC
CTCCTGCCAGCTCCAACAGGCCAGATAGGCCCCTTACGTACGCTAGCGGGCCCGATATCACCGGGGGATC
CTTCAGGGGTGTCGCTTGGTTATTTCCAAAAATCAAATTAATTTTATTAAACTATTAGAACGAGCATGTT
TTGTCTATATGCTACAGAAGATAAAAAATAATAGGAGTTAACAGTTATAAAACAACACACTTTGTTTCTA
TTGATTGTTGACCACACTGGGGTCTCATTAAGTTAGATTAAAGACACACTAACTGGGTCAAAAGCAGCAG
ATTGATTTCATAGCACCAGGGTAAACTTTCTAACACTTTTACGGCAATCATATACATTAAAATTAAATAC
AGACCACGACTGAACAAGGAGGATGATCTCCAATATTAAACAAAGAGACTTGTGCCTATTTCTCTGAGGG
TAAACATGACCTCTCAAGTTAGCAAGTTGTTTTTAACACTACAAAAATAGTTAAGACTGCAATCCCAGAA
TAAAGTATTGGTTTTAACCAATCAATATAGTACAGTAAACATCCATTTGTTTTGTTGAAACGTTAAACAA
ATCTGACCAAAGCTATTAGCTTATATAAAACAGGTTTGCCTTCTATGTAGCTGAAAACACCACAGGCCCG
ATTTTGCTACTGTGTAAAACATTTCAGCAAGATTTTTTTATTGCATTTTTTTTTACTGAATCGTTCAAAC
ATTTTATCATTTTAGTTTGTTCATTCATTGCAACTGGAAAAACAACACATCACACAACCGCACATATTTC
AGCAATAAGTACAATAAAACACTCAAATAAAAAAAACATTTTAAATCTCTTTGTATTTTTGACCGCTGTT
TCGCGTAATTTCACGGTAAAACTCTGGAAATCTCCACTACATTCCTCTCAGCGGCTCCTCTCAATGACAG
CTGAAGAAGTGACGCGGCTGCCTGCTGTGTTTTGATTGGTCGAATTCACTGGAGGCTTCCAGAACAGTGT
AGAGTCTGAACGGGTGCGCGCTCTGCTGTATTTAAAGGGCGAAAGAGAGACCGCAGAGAAACTCAACCGA
AGAGAAGCGACTTGACAAAGAAGAAAAGAGCAGCCTGACAGGACTTTTTCCCCGACGAGGTGTTTATTCG
CTCTATTTAAGAATCTACTGTAAGGTAAGTCTCAATATATTGTACTCTATTGGCTAATCAGAATTATATA
GAGATTATATGTACTTAATGTCAAAAAATCAACTTTGTATATGTAATCTTTTTACATGTGGACTGCCTAT
GTTCATCTTATTTTAGGTCTACTAGAAAATTATATTTCCCGTTTTCACAATAAGGATTTTTAAAAAAAGC
AATGAACAGACGGGCATTTACTTTATGTTGCTGACATTATTTTATATGAGCATAATAACCATAAATACTA
GCAAATGTCCTAAATGAATTTGTGTTAATGTTGTCTACAAAAGAAAATTAGCGTTTTACTTGTACAACTA
ATAATAACTTGGTTATTAAGAGAATTTCACTTGTTGACTAGAAAAATCCTTTCATAATGAAACAATTGCA
CCATAAATTGTATAAATATAAAATTAATTCTAATTGTTTTTTTTTCCTGCAGTCGACGGTCGCCACCATG
GTGAGCAAGGGCGAGGAGCTGTTCACCGGGGTGGTGCCCATCCTGGTCGAGCTGGACGGCGACGTAAACG
GCCACAAGTTCAGCGTGTCCGGCGAGGGCGAGGGCGATGCCACCTACGGCAAGCTGACCCTGAAGTTCAT
CTGCACCACCGGCAAGCTGCCCGTGCCCTGGCCCACCCTCGTGACCACCCTGACCTACGGCGTGCAGTGC
TTCAGCCGCTACCCCGACCACATGAAGCAGCACGACTTCTTCAAGTCCGCCATGCCCGAAGGCTACGTCC
AGGAGCGCACCATCTTCTTCAAGGACGACGGCAACTACAAGACCCGCGCCGAGGTGAAGTTCGAGGGCGA
CACCCTGGTGAACCGCATCGAGCTGAAGGGCATCGACTTCAAGGAGGACGGCAACATCCTGGGGCACAAG
CTGGAGTACAACTACAACAGCCACAACGTCTATATCATGGCCGACAAGCAGAAGAACGGCATCAAGGTGA
ACTTCAAGATCCGCCACAACATCGAGGACGGCAGCGTGCAGCTCGCCGACCACTACCAGCAGAACACCCC
CATCGGCGACGGCCCCGTGCTGCTGCCCGACAACCACTACCTGAGCACCCAGTCCGCCCTGAGCAAAGAC
CCCAACGAGAAGCGCGATCACATGGTCCTGCTGGAGTTCGTGACCGCCGCCGGGATCACTCTCGGCATGG
ACGAGCTGTACAAGTAAAGCGACATCGATGATGATCCAGACATGATAAGATACATTGATGAGTTTGGACA
AACCACAACTAGAATGCAGTGAAAAAAATGCTTTATTTGTGAAATTTGTGATGCTATTGCTTTATTTGTA
ACCATTATAAGCTGCAATAAACAAGTTAACAACAACAATTGCATTCATTTTATGTTTCAGGTTCAGGGGG
AGGTGTGGGAGGTTTTTTAAAGCAAGTAAAACCTCTACAAATGTGGTATGGCTGATTATGATCCTCTAGA
TCTTGAATGAATCTTTATTTACACCACTTAAAGAAAAGAATTCGCGAAGATACGGCCACGGGTGCTCTTG
ATCCTGTGGCTGATTTTGGACTGTGCTGCTCGCAGCTGCTGATGAATCACATACTTCCTCCATTTTCTTC
CACTGATTGACTGTTATAATTTCCCTAATTTCCAGGTCAAGGTGCTGTGCATTGTGGTAATAGATGTGAC
ATGACGTCACTTCCAAAGGACCAATGAACATGTCTGACCAATTTCATATAATGTGAAAACGATTTTCATA
GGCAGAATAAATAACATTTAAATTAAACTGGGCATCAGCGCAATTCAATTGGTTTGGTAATAGCAAGGGA
AAATAGAATGAAGTGATCTCCAAAAAATAAGTACTTTTTGACTGTAAATAAAATTGTAAGGAGTAAAAAG
TACTTTTTTTTCTAAAAAAATGTAATTAAGTAAAAGTAAAAGTATTGATTTTTAATTGTACTCAAGTAAA
GTAAAAATCCCCAAAAATAATACTTAAGTACAGTAATCAAGTAAAATTACTCAAGTACTTTACACCTCTG
CGGCCGCCACCGCGGTGGAGCTCCAGCTTTTGTTCCCTTTAGTGAGGGTTAATTGCGCGCTTGGCGTAAT
CATGGTCATAGCTGTTTCCTGTGTGAAATTGTTATCCGCTCACAATTCCACACAACATACGAGCCGGAAG
CATAAAGTGTAAAGCCTGGGGTGCCTAATGAGTGAGCTAACTCACATTAATTGCGTTGCGCTCACTGCCC
GCTTTCCAGTCGGGAAACCTGTCGTGCCAGCTGCATTAATGAATCGGCCAACGCGCGGGGAGAGGCGGTT
TGCGTATTGGGCGCTCTTCCGCTTCCTCGCTCACTGACTCGCTGCGCTCGGTCGTTCGGCTGCGGCGAGC
GGTATCAGCTCACTCAAAGGCGGTAATACGGTTATCCACAGAATCAGGGGATAACGCAGGAAAGAACATG
TGAGCAAAAGGCCAGCAAAAGGCCAGGAACCGTAAAAAGGCCGCGTTGCTGGCGTTTTTCCATAGGCTCC
GCCCCCCTGACGAGCATCACAAAAATCGACGCTCAAGTCAGAGGTGGCGAAACCCGACAGGACTATAAAG
ATACCAGGCGTTTCCCCCTGGAAGCTCCCTCGTGCGCTCTCCTGTTCCGACCCTGCCGCTTACCGGATAC
CTGTCCGCCTTTCTCCCTTCGGGAAGCGTGGCGCTTTCTCATAGCTCACGCTGTAGGTATCTCAGTTCGG
TGTAGGTCGTTCGCTCCAAGCTGGGCTGTGTGCACGAACCCCCCGTTCAGCCCGACCGCTGCGCCTTATC
CGGTAACTATCGTCTTGAGTCCAACCCGGTAAGACACGACTTATCGCCACTGGCAGCAGCCACTGGTAAC
AGGATTAGCAGAGCGAGGTATGTAGGCGGTGCTACAGAGTTCTTGAAGTGGTGGCCTAACTACGGCTACA
CTAGAAGGACAGTATTTGGTATCTGCGCTCTGCTGAAGCCAGTTACCTTCGGAAAAAGAGTTGGTAGCTC
TTGATCCGGCAAACAAACCACCGCTGGTAGCGGTGGTTTTTTTGTTTGCAAGCAGCAGATTACGCGCAGA
AAAAAAGGATCTCAAGAAGATCCTTTGATCTTTTCTACGGGGTCTGACGCTCAGTGGAACGAAAACTCAC
GTTAAGGGATTTTGGTCATGAGATTATCAAAAAGGATCTTCACCTAGATCCTTTTAAATTAAAAATGAAG
TTTTAAATCAATCTAAAGTATATATGAGTAAACTTGGTCTGACAGTTACCAATGCTTAATCAGTGAGGCA
CCTATCTCAGCGATCTGTCTATTTCGTTCATCCATAGTTGCCTGACTCCCCGTCGTGTAGATAACTACGA
TACGGGAGGGCTTACCATCTGGCCCCAGTGCTGCAATGATACCGCGAGACCCACGCTCACCGGCTCCAGA
TTTATCAGCAATAAACCAGCCAGCCGGAAGGGCCGAGCGCAGAAGTGGTCCTGCAACTTTATCCGCCTCC
ATCCAGTCTATTAATTGTTGCCGGGAAGCTAGAGTAAGTAGTTCGCCAGTTAATAGTTTGCGCAACGTTG
TTGCCATTGCTACAGGCATCGTGGTGTCACGCTCGTCGTTTGGTATGGCTTCATTCAGCTCCGGTTCCCA
ACGATCAAGGCGAGTTACATGATCCCCCATGTTGTGCAAAAAAGCGGTTAGCTCCTTCGGTCCTCCGATC
GTTGTCAGAAGTAAGTTGGCCGCAGTGTTATCACTCATGGTTATGGCAGCACTGCATAATTCTCTTACTG
TCATGCCATCCGTAAGATGCTTTTCTGTGACTGGTGAGTACTCAACCAAGTCATTCTGAGAATAGTGTAT
GCGGCGACCGAGTTGCTCTTGCCCGGCGTCAATACGGGATAATACCGCGCCACATAGCAGAACTTTAAAA
GTGCTCATCATTGGAAAACGTTCTTCGGGGCGAAAACTCTCAAGGATCTTACCGCTGTTGAGATCCAGTT
CGATGTAACCCACTCGTGCACCCAACTGATCTTCAGCATCTTTTACTTTCACCAGCGTTTCTGGGTGAGC
AAAAACAGGAAGGCAAAATGCCGCAAAAAAGGGAATAAGGGCGACACGGAAATGTTGAATACTCATACTC
TTCCTTTTTCAATATTATTGAAGCATTTATCAGGGTTATTGTCTCATGAGCGGATACATATTTGAATGTA
TTTAGAAAAATAAACAAATAGGGGTTCCGCGCACATTTCCCCGAAAAGTG
