>Addgene plasmid #63695 | p3.2mar(T->G)-GFP | addgene partial sequence | sequence record 108074 | Tol2-F 5'-CAATCCTGCAGTGCTGAAAA-3'
AGTCTTGATAGAGAGGCTGCAAATAGCAGGAAACGTGAGCAGAGACTCCCTGGTGTCTGAAACACAGGCC
AGATAGGCCACATGGTGTGGGAGAGCAGTGATCGTTCTTTCAAACTATTTCACTGTTTGTTTTGTTTTAG
TCATCATCATCGTCTCCTTTGTTTCCCCAACAGTGTTGAAGGCCAGAAATTGATCATGTCTCTCTCCCTT
ATTGTTTCAGGGGTTCCCGATAAGACAAAAACAAAAGAATTCCAGGTAGAGCATGTCAGCTATTGAAGTA
AAGTCTTACCACAGACACAAGCGCTGATAAAACAGCGGCTGCTTTGTTTAAATGTGTATCATGTGTTGCT
CACCAGGGATCTTCTTTCTTTATTTTCTTTCAGCCTGCAGTGGTTCATTTGCAGGGTCAGGAGACGACCA
TCCAAGTGAGAGAAGGTGGGGCTTCCGTCCGCTCGGTCTCTTGTAGTTGCGCCGCTGTCTTTGACGCAAA
GTCATTAACGTGTCAACACCCTTTGTCACAGAACCGGGCCTGCAACTGTTACCGCTACACACGGACTTAC
ACCACAACGAATATATAACCTGCTAACCATATTTACTTTACTAGGGTTGTGTATGATTTTGGTTAAGCGG
AAGTAATCTTCTAGCTATTACACGATTAGTTCAGTAGGCTTGTATTTTAAATCAGACGTGTCAGACTTGG
CCAGAGCTGAACCCTCGAATGTTAGCAGGTTGAAGTCATCCTGCATCATTTGTGTGTGTGTGTGTGTGAG
AATCATGAGATGGTTTATATATTCCGCCAGTGCTGAGCTCTGGTTGTAGTTAAACCCTGCTGAGAGCTGT
T
