>Addgene plasmid #63695 | p3.2mar(T->G)-GFP | addgene partial sequence | sequence record 108155 | C-ter-GFP 5'-CTCCTCGCCCTTGCTCAC-3'
TTAGAATTAATTTTATATTTATACAATTTATGGTGCAATTGTTTCATTATGAAAGGATTTTTCTAGTCAA
CAAGTGAAATTCTCTTAATAACCAAGTTATTATTAGTTGTACAAGTAAAACGCTAATTTTCTTTTGTAGA
CAACATTAACACAAATTCATTTAGGACATTTGCTAGTATTTATGGTTATTATGCTCATATAAAATAATGT
CAGCAACATAAAGTAAATGCCCGTCTGTTCATTGCTTTTTTTAAAAATCCTTATTGTGAAAACGGGAAAT
ATAATTTTCTAGTAGACCTAAAATAAGATGAACATAGGCAGTCCACATGTAAAAAGATTACATATACAAA
GTTGATTTTTTGACATTAAGTACATATAATCTCTATATAATTCTGATTAGCCAATAGAGTACAATATATT
GAGACTTACCTTACAGTAGATTCTTAAATAGAGCGAATAAACACCTCGTCGGGGAAAAAGTCCTGTCAGG
CTGCTCTTTTCTTCTTTGTCAAGTCGCTTCTCTTCGGTTGAGTTTCTCTGCGGTCTCTCTTTCGCCCTTT
AAATACAGCAGAGCGCGCACCCGTTCAGACTCTACACTGTTCTGGAAGCCTCCAGTGAATTCGACCAATC
AAAACACAGCAGGCAGCCGCGTCACTTCTTCAGCTGTCATTGAGAGGAGCCGCTGAGAGGAATGTAGTGG
AGATTTCCAGAGTTTTACCGTGAAATTACGCGAAACAGCGGTCAAAA
